>Addgene plasmid #18476 | T4 Lysozyme L99A WT* | addgene full sequence | sequence record 202584 | Addgene NGS Result
GGATCCATCGATGCTTAGGAGGTATTATGAATATATTTGAAATGTTACGTATAGATGAAGGTCTTAGACT
TAAAATCTATAAAGACACAGAAGGCTATTACACTATTGGCATCGGTCATTTGCTTACAAAAAGTCCATCA
CTTAATGCTGCTAAATCTGAATTAGATAAAGCTATTGGGCGTAATACTAATGGTGTAATTACAAAAGATG
AGGCTGAAAAACTCTTTAATCAGGATGTTGATGCTGCTGTTCGCGGAATTCTGAGAAATGCTAAATTAAA
ACCGGTTTATGATTCTCTTGATGCGGTTCGTCGCGCTGCAGCGATTAATATGGTTTTCCAAATGGGAGAA
ACCGGTGTGGCAGGATTTACTAACTCTTTACGTATGCTTCAACAAAAACGCTGGGATGAAGCAGCAGTTA
ACTTAGCTAAAAGTAGATGGTATAATCAAACACCTAATCGCGCAAAACGAGTCATTACAACGTTTAGAAC
TGGCACTTGGGACGCGTATAAAAATCTATAAAGCTGTTTACTTTCTCTTGGAATTGTGATAGTATATTCA
CAATTACTTGAATAGACAATTACTAATTAAAATATTTAAAGGAAACATATGAAAACATATCAAGAATTTA
TTGCCGAAGCTTATCGATGATAAGCTGTCAAACATGAGCAGATCTGAGCCCGCCTAATGAGCGGGCTTTT
TTTTCAGATCTGCTTGAAGACGAAAGGGCCTCGTGATACGCCTATTTTTATAGGTTAATGTCATGATAAT
AATGGTTTCTTAGACGTCAGGTGGCACTTTTCGGGGAAATGTGCGCGGAACCCCTATTTGTTTATTTTTC
TAAATACATTCAAATATGTATCCGCTCATGAGACAATAACCCTGATAAATGCTTCAATAATATTGAAAAA
GGAAGAGTATGAGTATTCAACATTTCCGTGTCGCCCTTATTCCCTTTTTTGCGGCATTTTGCCTTCCTGT
TTTTGCTCACCCAGAAACGCTGGTGAAAGTAAAAGATGCTGAAGATCAGTTGGGTGCACGAGTGGGTTAC
ATCGAACTGGATCTCAACAGCGGTAAGATCCTTGAGAGTTTTCGCCCCGAAGAACGTTTTCCAATGATGA
GCACTTTTAAAGTTCTGCTATGTGGCGCGGTATTATCCCGTGTTGACGCCGGGCAAGAGCAACTCGGTCG
CCGCATACACTATTCTCAGAATGACTTGGTTGAGTACTCACCAGTCACAGAAAAGCATCTTACGGATGGC
ATGACAGTAAGAGAATTATGCAGTGCTGCCATAACCATGAGTGATAACACTGCGGCCAACTTACTTCTGA
CAACGATCGGAGGACCGAAGGAGCTAACCGCTTTTTTGCACAACATGGGGGATCATGTAACTCGCCTTGA
TCGTTGGGAACCGGAGCTGAATGAAGCCATACCAAACGACGAGCGTGACACCACGATGCCTGCAGCAATG
GCAACAACGTTGCGCAAACTATTAACTGGCGAACTACTTACTCTAGCTTCCCGGCAACAATTAATAGACT
GGATGGAGGCGGATAAAGTTGCAGGACCACTTCTGCGCTCGGCCCTTCCGGCTGGCTGGTTTATTGCTGA
TAAATCTGGAGCCGGTGAGCGTGGGTCTCGCGGTATCATTGCAGCACTGGGGCCAGATGGTAAGCCCTCC
CGTATCGTAGTTATCTACACGACGGGGAGTCAGGCAACTATGGATGAACGAAATAGACAGATCGCTGAGA
TAGGTGCCTCACTGATTAAGCATTGGTAACTGTCAGACCAAGTTTACTCATATATACTTTAGATTGATTT
AAAACTTCATTTTTAATTTAAAAGGATCTAGGTGAAGATCCTTTTTGATAATCTCATGACCAAAATCCCT
TAACGTGAGTTTTCGTTCCACTGAGCGTCAGACCCCGTAGAAAAGATCAAAGGATCTTCTTGAGATCCTT
TTTTTCTGCGCGTAATCTGCTGCTTGCAAACAAAAAAACCACCGCTACCAGCGGTGGTTTGTTTGCCGGA
TCAAGAGCTACCAACTCTTTTTCCGAAGGTAACTGGCTTCAGCAGAGCGCAGATACCAAATACTGTCCTT
CTAGTGTAGCCGTAGTTAGGCCACCACTTCAAGAACTCTGTAGCACCGCCTACATACCTCGCTCTGCTAA
TCCTGTTACCAGTGGCTGCTGCCAGTGGCGATAAGTCGTGTCTTACCGGGTTGGACTCAAGACGATAGTT
ACCGGATAAGGCGCAGCGGTCGGGCTGAACGGGGGGTTCGTGCACACAGCCCAGCTTGGAGCGAACGACC
TACACCGAACTGAGATACCTACAGCGTGAGCTATGAGAAAGCGCCACGCTTCCCGAAGGGAGAAAGGCGG
ACAGGTATCCGGTAAGCGGCAGGGTCGGAACAGGAGAGCGCACGAGGGAGCTTCCAGGGGGAAACGCCTG
GTATCTTTATAGTCCTGTCGGGTTTCGCCACCTCTGACTTGAGCGTCGATTTTTGTGATGCTCGTCAGGG
GGGCGGAGCCTATGGAAAAACGCCAGCAACGCGGCCTTTTTACGGTTCCTGGCCTTTTGCTGGCCTTTTG
CTCACATGTTCTTTCCTGCGTTATCCCCTGATTCTGTGGATAACCGTATTACCGCCTTTGAGTGAGCTGA
TACCGCTCGCCGCAGCCGAACGACCGAGCGCAGCGAGTCAGTGAGCGAGGAAGCGGAAGAGCGCCTGATG
CGGTATTTTCTCCTTACGCATCTGTGCGGTATTTCACACCGCATATGGTGCACTCTCAGTACAATCTGCT
CTGATGCCGCATAGTTAAGCCAGTATACACTCCGCTATCGCTACGTGACTGGGTCATGGCTGCGCCCCGA
CACCCGCCAACACCCGCTGACGCGCCCTGACGGGCTTGTCTGCTCCCGGCATCCGCTTACAGACAAGCTG
TGACCGTCTCCGGGAGCTGCATGTGTCAGAGGTTTTCACCGTCATCACCGAAACGCGCGAGGCAGAACGC
CATCAAAAATAATTCGCGTCTGGCCTTCCTGTAGCCAGCTTTCATCAACATTAAATGTGAGCGAGTAACA
ACCCGTCGGATTCTCCGTGGGAACAAACGGCGGATTGACCGTAATGGGATAGGTCACGTTGGTGTAGATG
GGCGCATCGTAACCGTGCATCTGCCAGTTTGAGGGGACGACGACAGTATCGGCCTCAGGAAGATCGCACT
CCAGCCAGCTTTCCGGCACCGCTTCTGGTGCCGGAAACCAGGCAAAGCGCCATTCGCCATTCAGGCTGCG
CAACTGTTGGGAAGGGCGATCGGTGCGGGCCTCTTCGCTATTACGCCAGCTGGCGAAAGGGGGATGTGCT
GCAAGGCGATTAAGTTGGGTAACGCCAGGGTTTTCCCAGTCACGACGTTGTAAAACGACGGCCAGTGAAT
CCGTAATCATGGTCATAGCTGTTTCCTGTGTGAAATTGTTATCCGCTCACAATTCCACACATTATACGAG
CCGGAAGCATAAAGTGTAAAGCCTGGGGTGCCTAATGAGTGAGCTAACTTACATTAATTGCGTTGCGCTC
ACTGCCCGCTTTCCAGTCGGGAAACCTGTCGTGCCAGCTGCATTAATGAATCGGCCAACGCGCGGGGAGA
GGCGGTTTGCGTATTGGGCGCCAGGGTGGTTTTTCTTTTCACCAGTGAGACGGGCAACAGCTGATTGCCC
TTCACCGCCTGGCCCTGAGAGAGTTGCAGCAAGCGGTCCACGCTGGTTTGCCCCAGCAGGCGAAAATCCT
GTTTGATGGTGGTTAACGGCGGGATATAACATGAGCTGTCTTCGGTATCGTCGTATCCCACTACCGAGAT
ATCCGCACCAACGCGCAGCCCGGACTCGGTAATGGCGCGCATTGCGCCCAGCGCCATCTGATCGTTGGCA
ACCAGCATCGCAGTGGGAACGATGCCCTCATTCAGCATTTGCATGGTTTGTTGAAAACCGGACATGGCAC
TCCAGTCGCCTTCCCGTTCCGCTATCGGCTGAATTTGATTGCGAGTGAGATATTTATGCCAGCCAGCCAG
ACGCAGACGCGCCGAGACAGAACTTAATGGGCCCGCTAACAGCGCGATTTGCTGGTGACCCAATGCGACC
AGATGCTCCACGCCCAGTCGCGTACCGTCTTCATGGGAGAAAATAATACTGTTGATGGGTGTCTGGTCAG
AGACATCAAGAAATAACGCCGGAACATTAGTGCAGGCAGCTTCCACAGCAATGGCATCCTGGTCATCCAG
CGGATAGTTAATGATCAGCCCACTGACGCGTTGCGCGAGAAGATTGTGCACCGCCGCTTTACAGGCTTCG
ACGCCGCTTCGTTCTACCATCGACACCACCACGCTGGCACCCAGTTGATCGGCGCGAGATTTAATCGCCG
CGACAATTTGCGACGGCGCGTGCAGGGCCAGACTGGAGGTGGCAACGCCAATCAGCAACGACTGTTTGCC
CGCCAGTTGTTGTGCCACGCGGTTGGGAATGTAATTCAGCTCCGCCATCGCCGCTTCCACTTTTTCCCGC
GTTTTCGCAGAAACGTGGCTGGCCTGGTTCACCACGCGGGAAACGGTCTGATAAGAGACACCGGCATACT
CTGCGACATCGTATAACGTTACTGGTTTCACATTCACCACCCTGAATTGACTCTCTTCCGGGCGCTATCA
TGCCATACCGCGAAAGGTTTTGCACCATTCGATGGTGTCCTGGCACGACAGGTTTCCCGACTGGAAAGCG
GGCAGTGAGCGCAACGCAATTAATGTAAGTTAGCTCACTCATTAGGCACCCCAGGCTTTACACTTTATGC
TTCCGGCTCGTATAATGTGTGGAATTGTGAGCGGATAACAATTTCACACAGGAAACAGGATCGATCCATC
GATGAGCTTACTCCCCATCCCCCTGTTGACAATTAATCATCGGCTCGTATAATGTGTGGAATTGTGAGCG
GATAACAATTTCACACAGGAAACAGGATCAGCTTACTCCCCATCCCCCTGTTGACAATTAATCATCGGCT
CGTATAATGTGTGGAATTGTGAGCGGATAACAATTTCACACAGGAAACA
Features (pLannotate 1.2.2; 21 found; start..end, strand, type, name):
     27..518     +  CDS            E: ENLYS_BPT4 - Experimental evidence at protein level: Swiss-Prot protein existence level 1. Endolysin with lysozyme activity that degrades host peptidoglycans and participates with the holin and spanin proteins in the sequential events which lead to the programmed host cell lysis releasing the mature viral particles. Once the holin has permeabilized the host cell membrane, the endolysin can reach the periplasm and break down the peptidoglycan layer. From Enterobacteria phage T4 (Bacteriophage T4).
    637..661     -  promoter       tet promoter (fragment): E. coli promoter for tetracycline efflux protein gene
    814..918     +  promoter       AmpR promoter: bla
    919..1779    +  CDS            AmpR: β-lactamase; bla; confers resistance to ampicillin, carbenicillin, and related antibiotics
   1950..2538    +  rep_origin     ori: high-copy-number ColE1/pMB1/pBR322/pUC origin of replication
   2724..2864    -  misc_feature   bom: basis of mobility region from pBR322
   2966..3005    -  CDS            rop (fragment): Rop protein, which maintains plasmids at low copy number; rop
   3273..3446    -  CDS            lacZα: LacZα fragment of β-galactosidase; lacZ fragment
   3466..3482    -  protein_bind   lac operator: The lac repressor binds to the lac operator to inhibit transcription in E. coli. This inhibition can be relieved by adding lactose or isopropyl-β-D-thiogalactopyranoside (IPTG). lac repressor encoded by lacI
   3490..3520    -  promoter       lac UV5 promoter: E. coli lac promoter with an "up" mutation
   3535..3556    -  protein_bind   CAP binding site: CAP binding activates transcription in the presence of cAMP. E. coli catabolite activator protein
   3569..4651    -  CDS            lacI: lac repressor; lacI; The lac repressor binds to the lac operator to inhibit transcription in E. coli. This inhibition can be relieved by adding lactose or isopropyl-β-D-thiogalactopyranoside (IPTG).
   4652..4729    -  promoter       lacIq promoter: lacI (mutant); In the lacIq allele, a single base change in the promoter boosts expression of the lacI gene about 10-fold.
   4730..4768    +  CDS            lacI (fragment): lac repressor; lacI; The lac repressor binds to the lac operator to inhibit transcription in E. coli. This inhibition can be relieved by adding lactose or isopropyl-β-D-thiogalactopyranoside (IPTG).
   4781..4802    +  protein_bind   CAP binding site: CAP binding activates transcription in the presence of cAMP. E. coli catabolite activator protein
   4817..4847    +  promoter       lac UV5 promoter: E. coli lac promoter with an "up" mutation
   4855..4871    +  protein_bind   lac operator: The lac repressor binds to the lac operator to inhibit transcription in E. coli. This inhibition can be relieved by adding lactose or isopropyl-β-D-thiogalactopyranoside (IPTG). lac repressor encoded by lacI
   4926..4954    +  promoter       tac promoter: strong E. coli promoter; hybrid between the trp and lac UV5 promoters
   4962..4978    +  protein_bind   lac operator: The lac repressor binds to the lac operator to inhibit transcription in E. coli. This inhibition can be relieved by adding lactose or isopropyl-β-D-thiogalactopyranoside (IPTG). lac repressor encoded by lacI
   5021..5049    +  promoter       tac promoter: strong E. coli promoter; hybrid between the trp and lac UV5 promoters
   5057..5073    +  protein_bind   lac operator: The lac repressor binds to the lac operator to inhibit transcription in E. coli. This inhibition can be relieved by adding lactose or isopropyl-β-D-thiogalactopyranoside (IPTG). lac repressor encoded by lacI
