[The description below was written by a language model from this plasmid's Addgene catalogue record and pLannotate feature annotations shown in this document.]
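Description:
T4 Lysozyme L99A WT* is a bacterial expression plasmid built on the pHS1403 backbone that carries the bacteriophage T4 endolysin gene (gene e) as a roughly 600 bp BamHI–HindIII insert, with both sites retained. The sequenced plasmid is about 5.1 kb. It is propagated in E. coli from a high-copy ColE1/pMB1-type origin and selected with ampicillin through the bla gene and its native promoter. pBR322-derived remnants are also annotated: the bom region, a short rop fragment and a fragment of the tet promoter. Only a truncated piece of rop remains, which fits the high copy number listed in the record.

The lysozyme coding sequence carries three substitutions. C54T and C97A together define the cysteine-free pseudo-wild-type background denoted WT*, and L99A replaces a leucine with alanine. Repository sequencing confirmed all three changes. On the circular map, the region just upstream of the open reading frame contains a lac UV5 promoter followed by two tandem tac promoters, each paired with a lac operator, all in the same orientation as the gene. A full-length lacI gene driven by the lacIq promoter sits on the opposite strand and supplies abundant repressor, so transcription should stay low until it is relieved with IPTG or lactose. A second lac UV5/operator unit with a lacZα fragment is also annotated on the reverse strand. No affinity tag or fusion partner appears in the feature table, which suggests the protein is made untagged. The record does not state a specific application, but the design suits inducible production of this mutant lysozyme in E. coli for purification and for structural or biophysical study.
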