Addgene plasmid #18476: T4 Lysozyme L99A WT*
Depositing lab: Brian Matthews. Depositing organization: University of Oregon.
Backbone
  Vector backbone: pHS1403
  Backbone size w/o insert (bp): 5000
  Vector type: Bacterial Expression
Growth in bacteria
  Bacterial resistance: Ampicillin, 100 μg/mL
  Growth temperature: 37°C
  Growth strain: DH5alpha
  Copy number: High Copy
Gene/Insert
  Gene/Insert name: T4 Lysozyme (alt name: AL99A)
  Species: Bacteriophage T4
  Insert size (bp): 600
  Mutation: C54T C97A L99A WT*
  GenBank ID: NP_049736
  Entrez Gene: e (a.k.a. T4p123)
  Cloning method: Restriction Enzyme; 5′ cloning site BamHI (not destroyed); 3′ cloning site HindIII (not destroyed)
  Sequencing primers: 5′ na; 3′ GGCGTATCACGAGGCCC
Terms and licenses: Academic/Nonprofit Terms; Industry Terms: Not Available to Industry
Depositor comments: The BamHI site is 27 bp from the ATG and the HindIII site is 115 bp from the stop. Addgene sequencing results found that the plasmid contains a T4 lysozyme with C54T C97A L99A mutations and matches NCBI reference 1C6C_A.
How to cite: T4 Lysozyme L99A WT* was a gift from Brian Matthews (Addgene plasmid # 18476 ; http://n2t.net/addgene:18476 ; RRID:Addgene_18476)
