>Addgene plasmid #18476 | T4 Lysozyme L99A WT* | addgene partial sequence | sequence record 24262 | 3primeUP
GCTANTGNAAAAAGCCCGCTCATTAGGCGGGCTCAGATCTGCTCATGTTTGACAGCTTATCATCGATAAG
CTTCGGCAATAAATTCTTGATATGTTTTCATATGTTTCCTTTAAATATTTTAATTAGTAATTGTCTATTC
AAGTAATTGTGAATATACTATCACAATTCCAAGAGAAAGTAAACAGCTTTATAGATTTTTATACGCGTCC
CAAGTGCCAGTTCTAAACGTTGTAATGACTCGTTTTGCGCGATTAGGTGTTTGATTATACCATCTACTTT
TAGCTAAGTTAACTGCTGCTTCATCCCAGCGTTTTTGTTGAAGCATACGTAAAGAGTTAGTAAATCCTGC
CACACCGGTTTCTCCCATTTGGAAAACCATATTAATCGCTGCAGCGCGACGAACCGCATCAAGAGAATCA
TAAACCGGTTTTAATTTAGCATTTCTCAGAATTCCGCGAACAGCAGCATCAACATCCTGATTAAAGAGTT
TTTCAGCCTCATCTTTTGTAATTACACCATTAGTATTACGCCCAATAGCTTTATCTAATTCAGATTTAGC
AGCATTAAGTGATGGACTTTTTGTAAGCAAATGACCGATGCCAATAGTGTAATAGCCTTCTGTGTCTTTA
TAGATTTTAAGTCTAAGACCTTCATCTATACGTAACATTTCAAATATATTCATAATACCTCCTAAGCATC
GATGGATCCTGTTTCCTGTGTGAAATTGTTATCCGCTCACAATTCCACACATTATACGAGCCGATGATAA
TTGTCACCAGGGGGANGGGAGTAGCTGANCTGTTCCTGGTGA
